>Addgene plasmid #71625 | pJK528 | depositor full sequence | sequence record 131668 | pJK528 sequence 4137 bps
TGGCGAATGGG
[124 nt withheld, positions 12-135]
C
[91 nt withheld, positions 137-227]
A
[49 nt withheld, positions 229-277]
CCTTTGACGTTGGAGTCCACGTTCTTT
[37 nt withheld, positions 305-341]
ACCCTATCTCGGTCTATTCTTTTGATTTATAAGGGATTTTGCCGATTTCGGCCTATTGGTTAAAAAATGA
GCTGATTTAACAAAAATTTAACGCGAATTTTAACAAAATATTAACGTTTACAATTTCAGGTGGCACTTTT
CGGGGAAATGTGCGCGGAACCCCTATTTGTTTATTTTTCTAAATACATTCAAATATGTATCCGCTCATGA
GACAATAACCCTGATAAATGCTTCAATAATATTGAAAAAGGAAGAGTATGAGTATTCAACATTTCCGTGT
CGCCCTTATTCCCTTTTTTGCGGCATTTTGCCTTCCTGTTTTTGCTCACCCAGAAACGCTGGTGAAAGTA
AAAGATGCTGAAGATCAGTTGGGTGCACGAGTGGGTTACATCGAACTGGATCTCAACAGCGGTAAGATCC
TTGAGAGTTTTCGCCCCGAAGAACGTTTTCCAATGATGAGCACTTTTAAAGTTCTGCTATGTGGCGCGGT
ATTATCCCGTATTGACGCCGGGCAAGAGCAACTCGGTCGCCGCATACACTATTCTCAGAATGACTTGGTT
GAGTACTCACCAGTCACAGAAAAGCATCTTACGGATGGCATGACAGTAAGAGAATTATGCAGTGCTGCCA
TAACCATGAGTGATAACACTGCGGCCAACTTACTTCTGACAACGATCGGAGGACCGAAGGAGCTAACCGC
TTTTTTGCACAACATGGGGGATCATGTAACTCGCCTTGATCGTTGGGAACCGGAGCTGAATGAAGCCATA
CCAAACGACGAGCGTGACACCACGATGCCTGCAGCAATGGCAACAACGTTGCGCAAACTATTAACTGGCG
AACTACTTACTCTAGCTTCCCGGCAACAATTAATAGACTGGATGGAGGCGGATAAAGTTGCAGGACCACT
TCTGCGCTCGGCCCTTCCGGCTGGCTGGTTTATTGCTGATAAATCTGGAGCCGGTGAGCGTGGGTCTCGC
GGTATCATTGCAGCACTGGGGCCAGATGGTAAGCCCTCCCGTATCGTAGTTATCTACACGACGGGGAGTC
AGGCAACTATGGATGAACGAAATAGACAGATCGCTGAGATAGGTGCCTCACTGATTAAGCATTGGTAACT
GTCAGACCAAGTTTACTCATATATACTTTAGATTGATTTAAAACTTCATTTTTAATTTAAAAGGATCTAG
GTGAAGATCCTTTTTGATAATCTCATGACCAAAATCCCTTAACGTGAGTTTTCGTTCCACTGAGCGTCAG
ACCCCGTAGAAAAGATCAAAGGATCTTCTTGAGATCCTTTTTTTCTGCGCGTAATCTGCTGCTTGCAAAC
AAAAAAACCACCGCTACCAGCGGTGGTTTGTTTGCCGGATCAAGAGCTACCAACTCTTTTTCCGAAGGTA
ACTGGCTTCAGCAGAGCGCAGATACCAAATACTGTCCTTCTAGTGTAGCCGTAGTTAGGCCACCACTTCA
AGAACTCTGTAGCACCGCCTACATACCTCGCTCTGCTAATCCTGTTACCAGTGGCTGCTGCCAGTGGCGA
TAAGTCGTGTCTTACCGGGTTGGACTCAAGACGATAGTTACCGGATAAGGCGCAGCGGTCGGGCTGAACG
GGGGGTTCGTGCACACAGCCCAGCTTGGAGCGAACGACCTACACCGAACTGAGATACCTACAGCGTGAGC
TATGAGAAAGCGCCACGCTTCCCGAAGGGAGAAAGGCGGACAGGTATCCGGTAAGCGGCAGGGTCGGAAC
AGGAGAGCGCACGAGGGAGCTTCCAGGGGGAAACGCCTGGTATCTTTATAGTCCTGTCGGGTTTCGCCAC
CTCTGACTTGAGCGTCGATTTTTGTGATGCTCGTCAGGGGGGCGGAGCCTATGGAAAAACGCCAGCAACG
CGGCCTTTTTACGGTTCCTGGCCTTTTGCTGGCCTTTTGCTCACATGTTCTTTCCTGCGTTATCCCCTGA
TTCTGTGGATAACCGTATTACCGCCTTTGAGTGAGCTGATACCGCTCGCCGCAGCCGAACGACCGAGCGC
AGCGAGTCAGTGAGCGAGGAAGCGGAAGAGCGCCTGATGCGGTATTTTCTCCTTACGCATCTGTGCGGTA
TTTCACACCGCATATATGGTGCACTCTCAGTACAATCTGCTCTGATGCCGCATAGTTAAGCCAGTATACA
CTCCGCTATCGCTACGTGACTGGGTCATGGCTGCGCCCCGACACCCGCCAACACCCGCTGACGCGCCCTG
ACGGGCTTGTCTGCTCCCGGCATCCGCTTACAGACAAGCTGTGACCGTCTCCGGGAGCTGCATGTGTCAG
AGGTTTTCACCGTCATCACCGAAACGCGCGAGGCAGCTGCGGTAAAGCTCATCAGCGTGGTCGTGAAGCG
ATTCACAGATGTCTGCCTGTTCATCCGCGTCCAGCTCGTTGAGTTTCTCCAGAAGCGTTAATGTCTGGCT
TCTGATAAAGCGGGCCATGTTAAGGGCGGTTTTTTCCTGTTTGGTCACTGATGCCTCCGTGTAAGGGGGA
TTTCTGTTCATGGGGGTAATGATACCGATGAAACGAGAGAGGATGCTCACGATACGGGTTACTGATGATG
AACATGCCCGGTTACTGGAACGTTGTGAGGGTAAACAACTGGCGGTATGGATGCGGCGGGACCAGAGAAA
AATCACTCAGGGTCAATGCCAGCGCTTCGTTAATACAGATGTAGGTGTTCCACAGGGTAGCCAGCAGCAT
CCTGCGATGCAGATCCGGAACATAATGGTGCAGGGCGCTGACTTCCGCGTTTCCAGACTTTACGAAACAC
GGAAACCGAAGACCATTCATGTTGTTGCTCAGGTCGCAGACGTTTTGCAGCAGCAGTCGCTTCACGTTCG
CTCGCGTATCGGTGATTCATTCTGCTAACCAGTAAGGCAACCCCGCCAGCCTAGCCGGGTCCTCAACGAC
AGGAGCACGATCATGCGCACCCGTGGCCAGGACCCAACGCTGCCCGAGATCTCGATCCCGCGAAATTAAT
ACGACTCACTATAGGGAGACCACAACGGTTTCCCTCTAGAAATAATTTTGTTTAACTTTAAGAAGGAGAT
ATACATATGCGTCCGCTGGTGATTATCCTTATGGGCAGCAGTTCAGATATGGGTCACGCCGAGAAAATTG
CGTCTGAATTGAAAACTTTTGGTATTGAGTATGCCATTCGCATCGGCTCCGCGCATAAAACAGCGGAGCA
TGTAGTGTCTATGCTGAAAGAATATGAAGCTTTGGACCGTCCTAAACTGTACATCACGATCGCTGGGCGT
AGTAACGCTTTATCAGGCTTTGTTGATGGCTTCGTCAAAGGTGCAACCATTGCCTGCCCACCGCCAAGCG
ATAGCTTCGCCGGCGCCGACATTTATTCTTCGTTACGGTCACCGAGCGGCTGGAGTCCGGCACTGGTTCT
TGAACCGAAAAATGCGGCACTCCTGGCGGCTCGTATTTTTTCACTGTACGATAAAGAAATCGCAGATTCG
GTCAAATCCTATATGGAATCCAATGCGCAGAAAATTATCGAAGACGATTCGAAACTGAAACGCTGAATTC
AGCGTTTCAGTTTCTTGTCGACGGAGCTCGAATTCGAGCTCCGTCGACAAGCTTGCGGCCGCACTCGAGC
ACCACCACCACCACCACTGAGATCCGGCTGCTAACAAAGCCCGAAAGGAAGCTGAGTTGGCTGCTGCCAC
CGCTGAGCAATAACTAGCATAACCCCTTGGGGCCTCTAAACGGGTCTTGAGGGGTTTTTTGCTGAAAGGA
GGAACTATATCCGGAT
Features (pLannotate 1.2.2; 13 found; start..end, strand, type, name):
     12..467     +  rep_origin     f1 ori (sequence partly withheld): f1 bacteriophage origin of replication; arrow indicates direction of (+) strand synthesis
    494..598     +  promoter       AmpR promoter: bla
    599..1459    +  CDS            AmpR: β-lactamase; bla; confers resistance to ampicillin, carbenicillin, and related antibiotics
   1630..2218    +  rep_origin     ori: high-copy-number ColE1/pMB1/pBR322/pUC origin of replication
   2404..2546    -  misc_feature   bom: basis of mobility region from pBR322
   2648..2839    -  CDS            rop: Rop protein, which maintains plasmids at low copy number; rop
   2856..3236    +  CDS            YPB1_ECOLX: Protein predicted: Swiss-Prot protein existence level 4. From Escherichia coli.
   3348..3366    +  promoter       T7 promoter: promoter for bacteriophage T7 RNA polymerase
   3398..3420    +  RBS            RBS: efficient ribosome binding site from bacteriophage T7 gene 10 (Olins and Rangwala, 1989)
   3428..3904    +  CDS            purE: PURE_TREDE - Experimental evidence at protein level: Swiss-Prot protein existence level 1. Catalyzes the reversible conversion of 5-aminoimidazole ribonucleotide (AIR) and CO(2) to 4-carboxy-5-aminoimidazole ribonucleotide (CAIR). Does not accept N5-carboxyaminoimidazole ribonucleotide (N5-CAIR) as a substrate. From Treponema denticola (strain ATCC 35405 / DSM 14222 / CIP 103919 / JCM 8153 / KCTC 15104).
   3981..3998    +  CDS            9xHis (fragment): 9xHis affinity tag
   4008..4057    +  CDS            SET1 (fragment): solubility-enhancement tag derived from T7 phage gene 10B
   4065..4112    +  terminator     T7 terminator: transcription terminator for bacteriophage T7 RNA polymerase
