[The description below was written by a language model from this plasmid's Addgene catalogue record and pLannotate feature annotations shown in this document.]
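Description:
pJK528 is a bacterial expression plasmid built on the pET23a backbone (4,137 bp in total) that produces a double-mutant form of the Treponema denticola class II PurE enzyme, 5-aminoimidazole ribonucleotide (AIR) carboxylase. The purE coding sequence (locus TDE0687) carries Met105-to-Ser and Ile109-to-Trp substitutions and was inserted between the NdeI and EcoRI sites, both of which were retained. Transcription is driven by the bacteriophage T7 promoter, translation initiates from the strong T7 gene 10 ribosome binding site, and the T7 terminator closes the unit, so expression requires a host that supplies T7 RNA polymerase. The feature table shows a vector-derived His-tag fragment lying some distance downstream of the annotated end of the purE reading frame. The record lists no tag on the protein, and the gap suggests the insert is probably expressed untagged, although this is not stated outright.

The plasmid is propagated in E. coli under ampicillin selection through the bla (β-lactamase) gene and its own promoter. It replicates from a ColE1/pMB1-type origin and also has the pBR322 bom region, an annotated rop sequence, and an f1 phage origin that permits single-stranded DNA production. The catalogue lists it as high copy.

The depositor notes that the parent protein is misannotated in the database as an N5-carboxyaminoimidazole ribonucleotide mutase. Functional studies show that it instead catalyses the reversible carboxylation of AIR to CAIR, as expected for a class II PurE. The construct supplies recombinant mutant enzyme, presumably for comparing the effect of these two substitutions with the wild-type protein, though the record does not describe the rationale for the mutations.
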