Addgene plasmid #71625: pJK528
Purpose: Produces Treponema denticola 5-aminoimidazole ribonucleotide carboxylase, Met105>Ser/Ile109>Trp mutant (TdPurE2-M105S,I109W)
Depositing lab: T. J. Kappock. Depositing organization: Purdue University.
Backbone
  Vector backbone: pET23a
  Backbone size w/o insert (bp): 3666
  Total vector size (bp): 4137
  Vector type: Bacterial Expression
Growth in bacteria
  Bacterial resistance: Ampicillin, 100 μg/mL
  Growth temperature: 37°C
  Growth strain: DH5alpha
  Copy number: High Copy
Gene/Insert
  Gene/Insert name: phosphoribosylaminoimidazole carboxylase (alt names: purE; TDE0687; aminoimidazole ribonucleotide carboxylase)
  Species: Treponema denticola
  Mutation: changes methionine-105 to serine, isoleucine-109 to tryptophan
  GenBank ID: NP_971299.1
  Promoter: T7
  Cloning method: Restriction Enzyme; 5′ cloning site NdeI (not destroyed); 3′ cloning site EcoRI (not destroyed)
  Sequencing primers: 5′ T7 promoter; 3′ T7 terminator
Terms and licenses: Academic/Nonprofit Terms; Industry Terms: Not Available to Industry
Depositor comments: This protein is based on the one referenced in NCBI WP_002681904.1, which is incorrectly annotated as a N5-carboxyaminoimidazole ribonucleotide mutase. Functional expression studies show that the active form does not possess this activity and it instead has the characteristic reactivity of a class II PurE or 5-aminoimidazole ribonucleotide (AIR) carboxylase
How to cite: pJK528 was a gift from T. J. Kappock (Addgene plasmid # 71625 ; http://n2t.net/addgene:71625 ; RRID:Addgene_71625)
