>Addgene plasmid #71625 | pJK528 | addgene partial sequence | sequence record 134247 | T7 5'-TAATACGACTCACTATAGGG-3'
AATAATTTTGTTTAACTTTAAGAAGGAGATATACATATGCGTCCGCTGGTGATTATCCTTATGGGCAGCA
GTTCAGATATGGGTCACGCCGAGAAAATTGCGTCTGAATTGAAAACTTTTGGTATTGAGTATGCCATTCG
CATCGGCTCCGCGCATAAAACAGCGGAGCATGTAGTGTCTATGCTGAAAGAATATGAAGCTTTGGACCGT
CCTAAACTGTACATCACGATCGCTGGGCGTAGTAACGCTTTATCAGGCTTTGTTGATGGCTTCGTCAAAG
GTGCAACCATTGCCTGCCCACCGCCAAGCGATAGCTTCGCCGGCGCCGACATTTATTCTTCGTTACGGTC
ACCGAGCGGCTGGAGTCCGGCACTGGTTCTTGAACCGAAAAATGCGGCACTCCTGGCGGCTCGTATTTTT
TCACTGTACGATAAAGAAATCGCAGATTCGGTCAAATCCTATATGGAATCCAATGCGCAGAAAATTATCG
AAGACGATTCGAAACTGAAACGCTGAATTCAGCGTTTCAGTTTCTTGTCGACGGAGCTCGAATTCGAGCT
CCGTCGACAAGCTTGCGGCCGCACTCGAGCACCACCACCACCACCACTGAGATCCGGCTGCTAACAAAGC
CCGAAAGGAAGCTGAGTTGGCTGCTGCCACCGCTGAGCAATAACTAGCATAACCCCTTGGGGCCTCTAAA
CGGGTCTTGAGGGGTTTTTTGCTGAAAGGAGGAACTATATCCGGATTGGCGAATGGG
[124 nt withheld, positions 758-881]
C
[53 nt withheld, positions 883-935]
