>Addgene plasmid #71625 | pJK528 | addgene partial sequence | sequence record 134248 | T7term 5'-GCTAGTTATTGCTCAGCGG-3'
TTTCGGGCTTTGTTAGCAGCCGGATCTCAGTGGTGGTGGTGGTGGTGCTCGAGTGCGGCCGCAAGCTTGT
CGACGGAGCTCGAATTCGAGCTCCGTCGACAAGAAACTGAAACGCTGAATTCAGCGTTTCAGTTTCGAAT
CGTCTTCGATAATTTTCTGCGCATTGGATTCCATATAGGATTTGACCGAATCTGCGATTTCTTTATCGTA
CAGTGAAAAAATACGAGCCGCCAGGAGTGCCGCATTTTTCGGTTCAAGAACCAGTGCCGGACTCCAGCCG
CTCGGTGACCGTAACGAAGAATAAATGTCGGCGCCGGCGAAGCTATCGCTTGGCGGTGGGCAGGCAATGG
TTGCACCTTTGACGAAGCCATCAACAAAGCCTGATAAAGCGTTACTACGCCCAGCGATCGTGATGTACAG
TTTAGGACGGTCCAAAGCTTCATATTCTTTCAGCATAGACACTACATGCTCCGCTGTTTTATGCGCGGAG
CCGATGCGAATGGCATACTCAATACCAAAAGTTTTCAATTCAGACGCAATTTTCTCGGCGTGACCCATAT
CTGAACTGCTGCCCATAAGGATAATCACCAGCGGACGCATATGTATATCTCCTTCTTAAAGTTAAACAAA
ATTATTTCTAGAGGGAAACCGTTGTGGTCTCCCTATAGTGAGTCGTATTAATTTCGCGGGATCGAGATCT
CGGGCAGCGTTGGGTCCTGGCCACGGGTGCGCATGATCGTGCTCCTGTCGTTGAGGACCCGGCTAGGCTG
GCGGGGTTGCCTTACTGGTTAGCAGAATGAATCACCGATACGCGAGCGAACGTGAAGCGACTGCTGCTGC
AAAACGTCTGCGACCTGAGCAACAACATGAATGGTCTTCGGTTTCCGTGTTTCGTAAAGTCTGGAAACGC
GGAAGTCAGCGCCCTGCACCATTATGTTCCGGATCTGCATCGCAGGATGCTGCTGGCTACCCTGTGGAAC
ACCTACATCTGTATTAACGAAGCGCTGGCATTGAC
